Addgene plasmid #136142: [pSK104] pET28 SLC38A9N-His
Purpose: bacterial expression of SLC38A9 N term fragment (1-119)
Depositing lab: David Sabatini & Kuang Shen. Depositing organization: Whitehead Institute for Biomedical Research. Publication: Ragulator and SLC38A9 activate the Rag GTPases through noncanonical GEF mechanisms. Shen K, Sabatini DM. Proc Natl Acad Sci U S A. 2018 Sep 18;115(38):9545-9550. doi: 10.1073/pnas.1811727115. Epub 2018 Sep 4. PubMed 30181260.
Backbone
  Vector backbone: pET28
  Vector type: Bacterial Expression
Growth in bacteria
  Bacterial resistance: Kanamycin, 50 μg/mL
  Growth temperature: 37°C
  Growth strain: DH5alpha
  Copy number: High Copy
Gene/Insert
  Gene/Insert name: SLC38A9 N term fragment (1-119)
  Species: H. sapiens (human)
  Entrez Gene: SLC38A9 (a.k.a. URLC11)
  Tag / fusion protein: His (C terminal on backbone)
  Cloning method: Restriction Enzyme; 5′ cloning site unknown (unknown if destroyed); 3′ cloning site unknown (unknown if destroyed)
Terms and licenses: Academic/Nonprofit Terms; Industry Terms: Not Available to Industry
How to cite: [pSK104] pET28 SLC38A9N-His was a gift from David Sabatini & Kuang Shen (Addgene plasmid # 136142 ; http://n2t.net/addgene:136142 ; RRID:Addgene_136142)
