[The description below was written by a language model from this plasmid's Addgene catalogue record and pLannotate feature annotations shown in this document.]
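Description:
[pSK104] pET28 SLC38A9N-His is a bacterial expression plasmid built on the pET28 backbone for producing the N-terminal fragment (residues 1-119) of human SLC38A9 in E. coli. The annotated full sequence is about 5.6 kb. The plasmid replicates from a ColE1/pBR322-type origin, accompanied by the rop gene and the bom mobility region, and is selected with kanamycin through the aph(3')-Ia gene (KanR). The catalogue lists it as high copy, although rop normally moderates copy number in pBR322-derived vectors. An f1 origin is also present, which would allow single-stranded DNA production with helper phage. Short annotations such as TcR fragments, an AmpR promoter fragment and a predicted E. coli ORF appear to be backbone remnants rather than functional elements.

The expression cassette follows the standard pET layout: a T7 promoter immediately followed by a lac operator, the strong T7 gene 10 ribosome binding site, the SLC38A9 fragment, a C-terminal histidine tag contributed by the backbone, and the T7 terminator. The 18-nt tag annotation corresponds to six histidine codons, despite being matched to a 9xHis entry. The small "SET1" hit just upstream of the terminator is probably backbone sequence rather than a deliberate fusion. A plasmid-borne lacI gene with its own promoter supplies lac repressor, so transcription stays low until IPTG induction in a host that provides T7 RNA polymerase. The cloning sites used are not recorded.

The construct is intended for recombinant production and affinity purification of the SLC38A9 N-terminal fragment. The associated publication concerns how Ragulator and SLC38A9 activate the Rag GTPases, suggesting use of the purified fragment in biochemical studies.
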