Features (pLannotate 1.2.2; 19 found; start..end, strand, type, name):
     26..73      -  terminator     T7 terminator: transcription terminator for bacteriophage T7 RNA polymerase
     81..130     -  CDS            SET1 (fragment): solubility-enhancement tag derived from T7 phage gene 10B
    140..157     -  CDS            9xHis (fragment): 9xHis affinity tag
    188..544     -  CDS            SLC38A9 (fragment): S38A9_HUMAN - Also known as URLC11 From Homo sapiens (Human).
    551..573     -  RBS            RBS: efficient ribosome binding site from bacteriophage T7 gene 10 (Olins and Rangwala, 1989)
    588..612     -  protein_bind   lac operator: The lac repressor binds to the lac operator to inhibit transcription in E. coli. This inhibition can be relieved by adding lactose or isopropyl-β-D-thiogalactopyranoside (IPTG). lac repressor encoded by lacI
    613..631     -  promoter       T7 promoter: promoter for bacteriophage T7 RNA polymerase
    653..932     +  CDS            TcR (fragment): tetracycline efflux protein; tet; confers resistance to tetracycline
    940..1017    +  promoter       lacI promoter: lacI
   1018..2100    +  CDS            lacI: lac repressor; lacI; The lac repressor binds to the lac operator to inhibit transcription in E. coli. This inhibition can be relieved by adding lactose or isopropyl-β-D-thiogalactopyranoside (IPTG).
   2113..2134    +  protein_bind   CAP binding site: CAP binding activates transcription in the presence of cAMP. E. coli catabolite activator protein
   2149..2440    +  CDS            TcR (fragment): tetracycline efflux protein; tet; confers resistance to tetracycline
   2512..2892    -  CDS            YPB1_ECOLX: Protein predicted: Swiss-Prot protein existence level 4. From Escherichia coli.
   2909..3100    +  CDS            rop: Rop protein, which maintains plasmids at low copy number; rop
   3202..3341    +  misc_feature   bom: basis of mobility region from pBR322
   3527..4115    -  rep_origin     ori: high-copy-number ColE1/pMB1/pBR322/pUC origin of replication
   4237..5052    +  CDS            KanR: aminoglycoside phosphotransferase; aph(3')-Ia; confers resistance to kanamycin in bacteria or G418 (Geneticin®) in eukaryotes
   5061..5118    -  promoter       AmpR promoter (fragment): bla
   5171..5599    -  rep_origin     f1 ori (sequence partly withheld): f1 bacteriophage origin of replication; arrow indicates direction of (+) strand synthesis
>Addgene plasmid #136142 | [pSK104] pET28 SLC38A9N-His | addgene full sequence | sequence record 291418 | Addgene NGS Result
ATCCGGATATAGTTCCTCCTTTCAGCAAAAAACCCCTCAAGACCCGTTTAGAGGCCCCAAGGGGTTATGC
TAGTTATTGCTCAGCGGTGGCAGCAGCCAACTCAGCTTCCTTTCGGGCTTTGTTAGCAGCCGGATCTCAG
TGGTGGTGGTGGTGGTGCTCGAGTGCGGCCGCGCTGCCACCGCCACCAGAGGTGTTTTTACCGTAGCCTT
CGGTATAGCTTTGCAGTTTATACGCGGAGCCCAGCGGACTGTACACATAACATTCTTCCGGAGCCGGAAC
CACGTGGTCCGGTGCAATCAGGGCTTTATCCGCCGGCGTGGTCAGGCGGCTGTAGTAATGAATACGTTTG
TTCATAGCAGATGCGTGGTCGCTAACACGCTGGATCACATGATTGACGTTAACAATGTTGGTCGGTTCGA
TGCAAAACGGGCGTTTCGAACGCAGATCTGACGGTTCAAATTGGATATTCATCGGACCCGGATCGCGTTC
GTGGTCAACTTCGCTCGTGCCCAGGTGACGGCTGTCGCTGTTCATGTTTGCCATGGTATATCTCCTTCTT
AAAGTTAAACAAAATTATTTCTAGAGGGGAATTGTTATCCGCTCACAATTCCCCTATAGTGAGTCGTATT
AATTTCGCGGGATCGAGATCTCGATCCTCTACGCCGGACGCATCGTGGCCGGCATCACCGGCGCCACAGG
TGCGGTTGCTGGCGCCTATATCGCCGACATCACCGATGGGGAAGATCGGGCTCGCCACTTCGGGCTCATG
AGCGCTTGTTTCGGCGTGGGTATGGTGGCAGGCCCCGTGGCCGGGGGACTGTTGGGCGCCATCTCCTTGC
ATGCACCATTCCTTGCGGCGGCGGTGCTCAACGGCCTCAACCTACTACTGGGCTGCTTCCTAATGCAGGA
GTCGCATAAGGGAGAGCGTCGAGATCCCGGACACCATCGAATGGCGCAAAACCTTTCGCGGTATGGCATG
ATAGCGCCCGGAAGAGAGTCAATTCAGGGTGGTGAATGTGAAACCAGTAACGTTATACGATGTCGCAGAG
TATGCCGGTGTCTCTTATCAGACCGTTTCCCGCGTGGTGAACCAGGCCAGCCACGTTTCTGCGAAAACGC
GGGAAAAAGTGGAAGCGGCGATGGCGGAGCTGAATTACATTCCCAACCGCGTGGCACAACAACTGGCGGG
CAAACAGTCGTTGCTGATTGGCGTTGCCACCTCCAGTCTGGCCCTGCACGCGCCGTCGCAAATTGTCGCG
GCGATTAAATCTCGCGCCGATCAACTGGGTGCCAGCGTGGTGGTGTCGATGGTAGAACGAAGCGGCGTCG
AAGCCTGTAAAGCGGCGGTGCACAATCTTCTCGCGCAACGCGTCAGTGGGCTGATCATTAACTATCCGCT
GGATGACCAGGATGCCATTGCTGTGGAAGCTGCCTGCACTAATGTTCCGGCGTTATTTCTTGATGTCTCT
GACCAGACACCCATCAACAGTATTATTTTCTCCCATGAAGACGGTACGCGACTGGGCGTGGAGCATCTGG
TCGCATTGGGTCACCAGCAAATCGCGCTGTTAGCGGGCCCATTAAGTTCTGTCTCGGCGCGTCTGCGTCT
GGCTGGCTGGCATAAATATCTCACTCGCAATCAAATTCAGCCGATAGCGGAACGGGAAGGCGACTGGAGT
GCCATGTCCGGTTTTCAACAAACCATGCAAATGCTGAATGAGGGCATCGTTCCCACTGCGATGCTGGTTG
CCAACGATCAGATGGCGCTGGGCGCAATGCGCGCCATTACCGAGTCCGGGCTGCGCGTTGGTGCGGATAT
CTCGGTAGTGGGATACGACGATACCGAAGACAGCTCATGTTATATCCCGCCGTTAACCACCATCAAACAG
GATTTTCGCCTGCTGGGGCAAACCAGCGTGGACCGCTTGCTGCAACTCTCTCAGGGCCAGGCGGTGAAGG
GCAATCAGCTGTTGCCCGTCTCACTGGTGAAAAGAAAAACCACCCTGGCGCCCAATACGCAAACCGCCTC
TCCCCGCGCGTTGGCCGATTCATTAATGCAGCTGGCACGACAGGTTTCCCGACTGGAAAGCGGGCAGTGA
GCGCAACGCAATTAATGTAAGTTAGCTCACTCATTAGGCACCGGGATCTCGACCGATGCCCTTGAGAGCC
TTCAACCCAGTCAGCTCCTTCCGGTGGGCGCGGGGCATGACTATCGTCGCCGCACTTATGACTGTCTTCT
TTATCATGCAACTCGTAGGACAGGTGCCGGCAGCGCTCTGGGTCATTTTCGGCGAGGACCGCTTTCGCTG
GAGCGCGACGATGATCGGCCTGTCGCTTGCGGTATTCGGAATCTTGCACGCCCTCGCTCAAGCCTTCGTC
ACTGGTCCCGCCACCAAACGTTTCGGCGAGAAGCAGGCCATTATCGCCGGCATGGCGGCCCCACGGGTGC
GCATGATCGTGCTCCTGTCGTTGAGGACCCGGCTAGGCTGGCGGGGTTGCCTTACTGGTTAGCAGAATGA
ATCACCGATACGCGAGCGAACGTGAAGCGACTGCTGCTGCAAAACGTCTGCGACCTGAGCAACAACATGA
ATGGTCTTCGGTTTCCGTGTTTCGTAAAGTCTGGAAACGCGGAAGTCAGCGCCCTGCACCATTATGTTCC
GGATCTGCATCGCAGGATGCTGCTGGCTACCCTGTGGAACACCTACATCTGTATTAACGAAGCGCTGGCA
TTGACCCTGAGTGATTTTTCTCTGGTCCCGCCGCATCCATACCGCCAGTTGTTTACCCTCACAACGTTCC
AGTAACCGGGCATGTTCATCATCAGTAACCCGTATCGTGAGCATCCTCTCTCGTTTCATCGGTATCATTA
CCCCCATGAACAGAAATCCCCCTTACACGGAGGCATCAGTGACCAAACAGGAAAAAACCGCCCTTAACAT
GGCCCGCTTTATCAGAAGCCAGACATTAACGCTTCTGGAGAAACTCAACGAGCTGGACGCGGATGAACAG
GCAGACATCTGTGAATCGCTTCACGACCACGCTGATGAGCTTTACCGCAGCTGCCTCGCGCGTTTCGGTG
ATGACGGTGAAAACCTCTGACACATGCAGCTCCCGGAGACGGTCACAGCTTGTCTGTAAGCGGATGCCGG
GAGCAGACAAGCCCGTCAGGGCGCGTCAGCGGGTGTTGGCGGGTGTCGGGGCGCAGCCATGACCCAGTCA
CGTAGCGATAGCGGAGTGTATACTGGCTTAACTATGCGGCATCAGAGCAGATTGTACTGAGAGTGCACCA
TTGCGGTGTGAAATACCGCACAGATGCGTAAGGAGAAAATACCGCATCAGGCGCTCTTCCGCTTCCTCGC
TCACTGACTCGCTGCGCTCGGTCGTTCGGCTGCGGCGAGCGGTATCAGCTCACTCAAAGGCGGTAATACG
GTTATCCACAGAATCAGGGGATAACGCAGGAAAGAACATGTGAGCAAAAGGCCAGCAAAAGGCCAGGAAC
CGTAAAAAGGCCGCGTTGCTGGCGTTTTTCCATAGGCTCCGCCCCCCTGACGAGCATCACAAAAATCGAC
GCTCAAGTCAGAGGTGGCGAAACCCGACAGGACTATAAAGATACCAGGCGTTTCCCCCTGGAAGCTCCCT
CGTGCGCTCTCCTGTTCCGACCCTGCCGCTTACCGGATACCTGTCCGCCTTTCTCCCTTCGGGAAGCGTG
GCGCTTTCTCATAGCTCACGCTGTAGGTATCTCAGTTCGGTGTAGGTCGTTCGCTCCAAGCTGGGCTGTG
TGCACGAACCCCCCGTTCAGCCCGACCGCTGCGCCTTATCCGGTAACTATCGTCTTGAGTCCAACCCGGT
AAGACACGACTTATCGCCACTGGCAGCAGCCACTGGTAACAGGATTAGCAGAGCGAGGTATGTAGGCGGT
GCTACAGAGTTCTTGAAGTGGTGGCCTAACTACGGCTACACTAGAAGGACAGTATTTGGTATCTGCGCTC
TGCTGAAGCCAGTTACCTTCGGAAAAAGAGTTGGTAGCTCTTGATCCGGCAAACAAACCACCGCTGGTAG
CGGTGGTTTTTTTGTTTGCAAGCAGCAGATTACGCGCAGAAAAAAAGGATCTCAAGAAGATCCTTTGATC
TTTTCTACGGGGTCTGACGCTCAGTGGAACGAAAACTCACGTTAAGGGATTTTGGTCATGAACAATAAAA
CTGTCTGCTTACATAAACAGTAATACAAGGGGTGTTATGAGCCATATTCAACGGGAAACGTCTTGCTCTA
GGCCGCGATTAAATTCCAACATGGATGCTGATTTATATGGGTATAAATGGGCTCGCGATAATGTCGGGCA
ATCAGGTGCGACAATCTATCGATTGTATGGGAAGCCCGATGCGCCAGAGTTGTTTCTGAAACATGGCAAA
GGTAGCGTTGCCAATGATGTTACAGATGAGATGGTCAGACTAAACTGGCTGACGGAATTTATGCCTCTTC
CGACCATCAAGCATTTTATCCGTACTCCTGATGATGCATGGTTACTCACCACTGCGATCCCCGGGAAAAC
AGCATTCCAGGTATTAGAAGAATATCCTGATTCAGGTGAAAATATTGTTGATGCGCTGGCAGTGTTCCTG
CGCCGGTTGCATTCGATTCCTGTTTGTAATTGTCCTTTTAACAGCGATCGCGTATTTCGTCTCGCTCAGG
CGCAATCACGAATGAATAACGGTTTGGTTGATGCGAGTGATTTTGATGACGAGCGTAATGGCTGGCCTGT
TGAACAAGTCTGGAAAGAAATGCATAAACTTTTGCCATTCTCACCGGATTCAGTCGTCACTCATGGTGAT
TTCTCACTTGATAACCTTATTTTTGACGAGGGGAAATTAATAGGTTGTATTGATGTTGGACGAGTCGGAA
TCGCAGACCGATACCAGGATCTTGCCATCCTATGGAACTGCCTCGGTGAGTTTTCTCCTTCATTACAGAA
ACGGCTTTTTCAAAAATATGGTATTGATAATCCTGATATGAATAAATTGCAGTTTCATTTGATGCTCGAT
GAGTTTTTCTAAGAATTAATTCATGAGCGGATACATATTTGAATGTATTTAGAAAAATAAACAAATAGGG
GTTCCGCGCACATTTCCCCGAAAAGTGCCACCTAAATTGTAAGCGTTAATATTTTGTTAAAATTCGCGTT
AAATTTTTGTTAAATCAGCTCATTTTTTAACCAATAGGCCGAAATCGGCAAAATCCCTTATAAATCAAAA
GAATAGACCGAGATAGGGT
[37 nt withheld, positions 5270-5306]
AAAGAACGTGGACTCCAACGTCAAAGG
[49 nt withheld, positions 5334-5382]
T
[91 nt withheld, positions 5384-5474]
G
[124 nt withheld, positions 5476-5599]
CCCATTCGCCA
