>Addgene plasmid #136142 | [pSK104] pET28 SLC38A9N-His | depositor partial sequence | sequence record 262725 | ORF
GAAGGAGATATACCATGGCAAACATGAACAGCGACAGCCGTCACCTGGGCACGAGCGAAGTTGACCACGA
ACGCGATCCGGGTCCGATGAATATCCAATTTGAACCGTCAGATCTGCGTTCGAAACGCCCGTTTTGCATC
GAACCGACCAACATTGTTAACGTCAATCATGTGATCCAGCGTGTTAGCGACCACGCATCTGCTATGAACA
AACGTATTCATTACTACAGCCGCCTGACCACGCCGGCGGATAAAGCCCTGATTGCACCGGACCACGTGGT
TCCGGCTCCGGAAGAATGTTATGTGTACAGTCCGCTGGGCTCCGCGTATAAACTGCAAAGCTATACCGAA
GGCTACGGTAAAAACACCTCTGGTGGCGGTGGCAGCGCGGCCGCACTCGAGCACCACCACCACCACCACT
GAGATCCGGCTGCTAACAAAGCCCGAAAGGAAGCTGAGTTGGCTGCTGCCACCGCTGAGCAATAACTAGC
ATAACCCCTTGGGGCCTCTAAACGGGTCTTGAGGGGT
